>Addgene plasmid #189651 | AatII-pRPS5A-PTP-3Xflag-rbc L 294 Right_G1397 N | addgene full sequence | sequence record 370921 | Addgene NGS Result
CGTTCAACTTTTCTATACAAAGTTGAGACGTCGACTCAACTTTTGATTCGCTATTTGCAGTGCACCTGTG
GCGTTCATCACATCTTTTGTGACACTGTTTGCACTGGTCATTGCTATTACAAAGGACCTTCCTGATGTTG
AAGGAGATCGAAAGTAAGTAACTGCACGCATAACCATTTTCTTTCCGCTCTTTGGCTCAATCCATTTGAC
AGTCAAAGACAATGTTTAACCAGCTCCGTTTGATATATTGTCTTTATGTGTTTGTTCAAGCATGTTTAGT
TAATCATGCCTTTGATTGATCTTGAATAGGTTCCAAATATCAACCCTGGCAACAAAACTTGGAGTGAGAA
ACATTGCATTCCTCGGTTCTGGACTTCTGCTAGTAAATTATGTTTCAGCCATATCACTAGCTTTCTACAT
GCCTCAGGTGAATTCATCTATTTCCGTCTTAACTATTTCGGTTAATTAAAGCACGAACACCATTACTGCA
TGTAGAAGCTTGATAAACTATCGCCACCAATTTATTTTTGTTGCGATATTGTTACTTTCCTCAGTATGCA
GCTTTGAAAAGACCAACCCTCTTATCCTTTAACAATGAACAGGTTTTTAGAGGTAGCTTGATGATTCCTG
CACATGTGATCTTGGCTTCAGGCTTAATTTTCCAGGTAAAGCATTATGAGATACTCTTATATCTCTTACA
TACTTTTGAGATAATGCACAAGAACTTCATAACTATATGCTTTAGTTTCTGCATTTGACACTGCCAAATT
CATTAATCTCTAATATCTTTGTTGTTGATCTTTGGTAGACATGGGTACTAGAAAAAGCAAACTACACCAA
GGTAAAATACTTTTGTACAAACATAAACTCGTTATCACGGAACATCAATGGAGTGTATATCTAACGGAGT
GTAGAAACATTTGATTATTGCAGGAAGCTATCTCAGGATATTATCGGTTTATATGGAATCTCTTCTACGC
AGAGTATCTGTTATTCCCCTTCCTCTAGCTTTCAATTTCATGGTGAGGATATGCAGTTTTCTTTGTATAT
CATTCTTCTTCTTCTTTGTAGCTTGGAGTCAAAATCGGTTCCTTCATGTACATACATCAAGGATATGTCC
TTCTGAATTTTTATATCTTGCAATAAAAATGCTTGTACCAATTGAAACACCAGCTTTTTGAGTTCTATGA
TCACTGACTTGGTTCTAACCAAAAAAAAAAAAATGTTTAATTTACATATCTAAAAGTAGGTTTAGGGAAA
CCTAAACAGTAAAATATTTGTATATTATTCGAATTTCACTCATCATAAAAACTTAAATTGCACCATAAAA
TTTTGTTTTACTATTAATGATGTAATTTGTGTAACTTAAGATAAAAATAATATTCCGTAAGTTAACCGGC
TAAAACCACGTATAAACCAGGGAACCTGTTAAACCGGTTCTTTACTGGATAAAGAAATGAAAGCCCATGT
AGACAGCTCCATTAGAGCCCAAACCCTAAATTTCTCATCTATATAAAAGGAGTGACATTAGGGTTTTTGT
TCGTCCTCTTAAAGCTTCTCGTTTTCTCTGCCGTCTCTCTCATTCGCGCGACGCAAACGATCTTCAGGTG
ATCTTCTTTCTCCAAATCCTCTCTCATAACTCTGATTTCGTACTTGTGTATTTGAGCTCACGCTCTGTTT
CTCTCACCACAGCCATGGATTCACAGCTAGTCTTGTCTCTGAAGCTGAATCCAAGCTTCACTCCTCTTTC
TCCTCTCTTCCCTTTCACTCCATGTTCTTCTTTTTCGCCGTCGCTCCGGTTTTCTTCTTGCTACTCCCGC
CGCCTCTATTCTCCGGTTACCGTCTACGCCGCGAAGGACTACAAAGACCATGACGGTGATTATAAAGATC
ATGACATCGATTACAAGGATGACGATGACAAGCCCGGGGATCTACGCACGCTCGGCTACAGCCAGCAGCA
ACAGGAGAAGATCAAACCGAAGGTTCGTTCGACAGTGGCGCAGCACCACGAGGCACTGGTCGGCCATGGG
TTTACACACGCGCACATCGTTGCGCTCAGCCAACACCCGGCAGCGTTAGGGACCGTCGCTGTCAAGTATC
AGGACATGATCGCAGCGTTGCCAGAGGCGACACACGAAGCGATCGTTGGCGTCGGCAAACAGTGGTCCGG
CGCACGCGCTCTGGAGGCCTTGCTCACGGTGGCGGGAGAGTTGAGAGGTCCACCGTTACAGTTGGACACA
GGCCAACTTCTCAAGATTGCAAAACGTGGCGGCGTGACCGCAGTGGAGGCAGTGCATGCATGGCGCAATG
CACTGACGGGTGCCCCCCTGAACCTTACCCCTGATCAAGTTGTCGCTATTGCTAGTAATATTGGAGGAAA
GCAGGCACTTGAAACTGTCCAACGGCTTCTCCCTGTGCTCTGTCAAGACCACGGTCTGACTCCAGCACAA
GTCGTGGCAATCGCCTCAAATGGCGGAGGTAAACAGGCACTTGAAACTGTGCAGCGGCTGTTGCCAGTGT
TGTGTCAAGCTCATGGCCTCACTCCTGCCCAGGTGGTTGCCATCGCATCCCATGATGGTGGGAAGCAAGC
TCTCGAGACAGTGCAACGCCTGCTTCCCGTCTTGTGTCAGGACCATGGGTTGACCCCCGATCAGGTGGTT
GCCATCGCATCAAATATCGGTGGGAAACAAGCACTTGAGACTGTCCAACGGTTGTTGCCTGTCCTCTGCC
AGGCTCATGGATTGACTCCCGACCAGGTTGTCGCTATTGCTTCAAACATTGGAGGAAAGCAGGCCTTGGA
GACTGTGCAGCGGCTTCTTCCTGTCCTTTGTCAAGACCATGGCCTGACCCCCGACCAGGTGGTGGCCATC
GCCAGCAACGGAGGCGGCAAGCAGGCCCTGGAAACCGTGCAGAGACTGCTGCCCGTGCTGTGCCAGGCCC
ACGGTCTTACACCAGATCAGGTGGTGGCTATCGCTAGTAATATTGGAGGAAAGCAAGCCCTCGAAACCGT
TCAACGGCTGTTGCCAGTGCTCTGTCAGGCCCATGGTCTTACCCCCGACCAGGTTGTGGCAATTGCTTCC
AACATCGGCGGGAAGCAAGCACTCGAGACAGTGCAAAGACTTCTTCCCGTTCTCTGTCAAGCTCACGGAT
TGACCCCTGCACAAGTCGTCGCCATTGCCAGCCATGACGGGGGTAAACAAGCCCTCGAGACTGTCCAACG
CTTGCTCCCTGTGTTGTGCCAAGCCCACGGCCTCACACCAGCTCAGGTTGTTGCCATCGCTAGCAATATT
GGTGGGAAACAGGCTCTTGAAACCGTTCAACGCCTCCTTCCTGTGCTCTGTCAAGACCATGGTCTTACAC
CCGATCAAGTCGTGGCTATTGCTTCAAACAACGGAGGAAAGCAAGCACTTGAGACTGTCCAACGCCTTCT
GCCAGTCCTCTGCCAGGATCATGGCCTGACTCCAGAACAAGTTGTGGCAATCGCATCTCACGATGGCGGG
AAACAGGCATTGGAAACCGTTCAAAGGTTGCTGCCAGTCCTTTGTCAGGCCCACGGCCTGACTCCCGAAC
AAGTCGTCGCTATTGCAAGCAACAACGGGGGGAAACAGGCCCTGGAGACTGTCCAGCGGCTGTTGCCTGT
TCTCTGTCAGGCACATGGCCTCACCCCTGACCAAGTGGTGGCTATCGCATCTAACGGCGGTGGCAAGCAG
GCCTTGGAAACAGTGCAAAGGCTTCTGCCAGTCTTGTGCCAGGATCATGGGCTCACACCAGCTCAGGTTG
TTGCAATCGCCAGTAATAACGGAGGTAAGCAAGCTCTGGAAACCGTGCAGAGGTTGCTGCCTGTTCTGTG
TCAAGCTCATGGCCTCACTCCTGCCCAGGTCGTTGCCATTGCAAGTCATGACGGCGGCAAGCAAGCATTG
GAGACAGTGCAGAGACTCTTGCCCGTCCTGTGTCAAGACCATGGGTTGACTCCTGATCAGGTCGTCGCAA
TTGCCTCCAATATCGGGGGCAAACAGGCCTTGGAGACAGTCCAACGCTTGCTCCCAGTTCTTTGCCAAGA
TCACGGCCTTACACCCGCACAGGTGGTCGCCATCGCTAGTAATGGTGGGGGCAAACAGGCTCTCGAGACT
GTTCAACGGCTTCTCCCAGTTTTGTGTCAAGCCCACGGTCTGACTCCGGAACAGGTGGTGGCGATTGCAA
GCAACGGCGGCGGCAAACAGGCTCTAGAGAGCATTGTTGCCCAGCTCTCCAGACCTGATCCGGCGCTAGC
CGCGTTGACAAATGATCATCTTGTTGCTCTTGCTTGTCTTGGCGGACGACCTGCCCTGGATGCTGTGAAA
AAGGGGTTGGGGGGATCCGGATCAGGTAGCTACGCACTTGGTCCTTACCAGATTAGCGCACCCCAACTCC
CCGCCTATAATGGTCAAACCGTCGGGACCTTTTACTACGTAAACGATGCTGGTGGGCTGGAATCCAAAGT
ATTCTCCTCAGGGGGCCCTACACCCTACCCCAACTACGCCAATGCTGGTCATGTAGAAGGGCAGTCAGCA
CTGTTTATGCGCGATAATGGTATAAGCGAGGGGTTGGTCTTCCATAACAACCCAGAGGGTACTTGTGGCT
TCTGTGTGAATATGACTGAAACCCTTCTGCCCGAAAATGCCAAGATGACTGTCGTCCCACCTGAAGGCTA
GGGTACCTGATAATCGATATCCCGCGGCCATGCTAGAGTCCGCAAAAATCACCAGTCTCTCTCTACAAAT
CTATCTCTCTCTATTTTTCTCCAGAATAATGTGTGAGTAGTTCCCAGATAAGGGAATTAGGGTTCTTATA
GGGTTTCGCTCATGTGTTGAGCATATAAGAAACCCTTAGTATGTATTTGTATTTGTAAAATACTTCTATC
AATAAAATTTCTAATTCCTAAAACCAAAATCCAGTGACCTGCAGGCATGCCGTCGGGCCCAAGCTTAGCT
TGAGCTTGGATCAGATTGTCGTTTCCCGCCTTCAGTTTAAACTATCAGTGTTTGACAGGATATATTGGCG
GGTAAACCTAAGAGAAAAGAGCGTTTATTAGAATAATCGGATATTTAAAAGGGCGTGAAAAGGTTTATCC
GTTCGTCCATTTGTATGTGCATGCCAACCACAGGGTTCCCCTCGGGATCAAAGTACTTTAAAGTACTTTA
AAGTACTTTAAAGTACTTTGATCCAACCCCTCCGCTGCTATAGTGCAGTCGGCTTCTGACGTTCAGTGCA
GCCGTCTTCTGAAAACGACATGTCGCACAAGTCCTAAGTTACGCGACAGGCTGCCGCCCTGCCCTTTTCC
TGGCGTTTTCTTGTCGCGTGTTTTAGTCGCATAAAGTAGAATACTTGCGACTAGAACCGGAGACATTACG
CCATGAACAAGAGCGCCGCCGCTGGCCTGCTGGGCTATGCCCGCGTCAGCACCGACGACCAGGACTTGAC
CAACCAACGGGCCGAACTGCACGCGGCCGGCTGCACCAAGCTGTTTTCCGAGAAGATCACCGGCACCAGG
CGCGACCGCCCGGAGCTGGCCAGGATGCTTGACCACCTACGCCCTGGCGACGTTGTGACAGTGACCAGGC
TAGACCGCCTGGCCCGCAGCACCCGCGACCTACTGGACATTGCCGAGCGCATCCAGGAGGCCGGCGCGGG
CCTGCGTAGCCTGGCAGAGCCGTGGGCCGACACCACCACGCCGGCCGGCCGCATGGTGTTGACCGTGTTC
GCCGGCATTGCCGAGTTCGAGCGTTCCCTAATCATCGACCGCACCCGGAGCGGGCGCGAGGCCGCCAAGG
CCCGAGGCGTGAAGTTTGGCCCCCGCCCTACCCTCACCCCGGCACAGATCGCGCACGCCCGCGAGCTGAT
CGACCAGGAAGGCCGCACCGTGAAAGAGGCGGCTGCACTGCTTGGCGTGCATCGCTCGACCCTGTACCGC
GCACTTGAGCGCAGCGAGGAAGTGACGCCCACCGAGGCCAGGCGGCGCGGTGCCTTCCGTGAGGACGCAT
TGACCGAGGCCGACGCCCTGGCGGCCGCCGAGAATGAACGCCAAGAGGAACAAGCATGAAACCGCACCAG
GACGGCCAGGACGAACCGTTTTTCATTACCGAAGAGATCGAGGCGGAGATGATCGCGGCCGGGTACGTGT
TCGAGCCGCCCGCGCACGTCTCAACCGTGCGGCTGCATGAAATCCTGGCCGGTTTGTCTGATGCCAAGCT
GGCGGCCTGGCCGGCCAGCTTGGCCGCTGAAGAAACCGAGCGCCGCCGTCTAAAAAGGTGATGTGTATTT
GAGTAAAACAGCTTGCGTCATGCGGTCGCTGCGTATATGATGCGATGAGTAAATAAACAAATACGCAAGG
GGAACGCATGAAGGTTATCGCTGTACTTAACCAGAAAGGCGGGTCAGGCAAGACGACCATCGCAACCCAT
CTAGCCCGCGCCCTGCAACTCGCCGGGGCCGATGTTCTGTTAGTCGATTCCGATCCCCAGGGCAGTGCCC
GCGATTGGGCGGCCGTGCGGGAAGATCAACCGCTAACCGTTGTCGGCATCGACCGCCCGACGATTGACCG
CGACGTGAAGGCCATCGGCCGGCGCGACTTCGTAGTGATCGACGGAGCGCCCCAGGCGGCGGACTTGGCT
GTGTCCGCGATCAAGGCAGCCGACTTCGTGCTGATTCCGGTGCAGCCAAGCCCTTACGACATATGGGCCA
CCGCCGACCTGGTGGAGCTGGTTAAGCAGCGCATTGAGGTCACGGATGGAAGGCTACAAGCGGCCTTTGT
CGTGTCGCGGGCGATCAAAGGCACGCGCATCGGCGGTGAGGTTGCCGAGGCGCTGGCCGGGTACGAGCTG
CCCATTCTTGAGTCCCGTATCACGCAGCGCGTGAGCTACCCAGGCACTGCCGCCGCCGGCACAACCGTTC
TTGAATCAGAACCCGAGGGCGACGCTGCCCGCGAGGTCCAGGCGCTGGCCGCTGAAATTAAATCAAAACT
CATTTGAGTTAATGAGGTAAAGAGAAAATGAGCAAAAGCACAAACACGCTAAGTGCCGGCCGTCCGAGCG
CACGCAGCAGCAAGGCTGCAACGTTGGCCAGCCTGGCAGACACGCCAGCCATGAAGCGGGTCAACTTTCA
GTTGCCGGCGGAGGATCACACCAAGCTGAAGATGTACGCGGTACGCCAAGGCAAGACCATTACCGAGCTG
CTATCTGAATACATCGCGCAGCTACCAGAGTAAATGAGCAAATGAATAAATGAGTAGATGAATTTTAGCG
GCTAAAGGAGGCGGCATGGAAAATCAAGAACAACCAGGCACCGACGCCGTGGAATGCCCCATGTGTGGAG
GAACGGGCGGTTGGCCAGGCGTAAGCGGCTGGGTTGTCTGCCGGCCCTGCAATGGCACTGGAACCCCCAA
GCCCGAGGAATCGGCGTGAGCGGTCGCAAACCATCCGGCCCGGTACAAATCGGCGCGGCGCTGGGTGATG
ACCTGGTGGAGAAGTTGAAGGCCGCGCAGGCCGCCCAGCGGCAACGCATCGAGGCAGAAGCACGCCCCGG
TGAATCGTGGCAAGCGGCCGCTGATCGAATCCGCAAAGAATCCCGGCAACCGCCGGCAGCCGGTGCGCCG
TCGATTAGGAAGCCGCCCAAGGGCGACGAGCAACCAGATTTTTTCGTTCCGATGCTCTATGACGTGGGCA
CCCGCGATAGTCGCAGCATCATGGACGTGGCCGTTTTCCGTCTGTCGAAGCGTGACCGACGAGCTGGCGA
GGTGATCCGCTACGAGCTTCCAGACGGGCACGTAGAGGTTTCCGCAGGGCCGGCCGGCATGGCCAGTGTG
TGGGATTACGACCTGGTACTGATGGCGGTTTCCCATCTAACCGAATCCATGAACCGATACCGGGAAGGGA
AGGGAGACAAGCCCGGCCGCGTGTTCCGTCCACACGTTGCGGACGTACTCAAGTTCTGCCGGCGAGCCGA
TGGCGGAAAGCAGAAAGACGACCTGGTAGAAACCTGCATTCGGTTAAACACCACGCACGTTGCCATGCAG
CGTACGAAGAAGGCCAAGAACGGCCGCCTGGTGACGGTATCCGAGGGTGAAGCCTTGATTAGCCGCTACA
AGATCGTAAAGAGCGAAACCGGGCGGCCGGAGTACATCGAGATCGAGCTAGCTGATTGGATGTACCGCGA
GATCACAGAAGGCAAGAACCCGGACGTGCTGACGGTTCACCCCGATTACTTTTTGATCGATCCCGGCATC
GGCCGTTTTCTCTACCGCCTGGCACGCCGCGCCGCAGGCAAGGCAGAAGCCAGATGGTTGTTCAAGACGA
TCTACGAACGCAGTGGCAGCGCCGGAGAGTTCAAGAAGTTCTGTTTCACCGTGCGCAAGCTGATCGGGTC
AAATGACCTGCCGGAGTACGATTTGAAGGAGGAGGCGGGGCAGGCTGGCCCGATCCTAGTCATGCGCTAC
CGCAACCTGATCGAGGGCGAAGCATCCGCCGGTTCCTAATGTACGGAGCAGATGCTAGGGCAAATTGCCC
TAGCAGGGGAAAAAGGTCGAAAAGGTCTCTTTCCTGTGGATAGCACGTACATTGGGAACCCAAAGCCGTA
CATTGGGAACCGGAACCCGTACATTGGGAACCCAAAGCCGTACATTGGGAACCGGTCACACATGTAAGTG
ACTGATATAAAAGAGAAAAAAGGCGATTTTTCCGCCTAAAACTCTTTAAAACTTATTAAAACTCTTAAAA
CCCGCCTGGCCTGTGCATAACTGTCTGGCCAGCGCACAGCCGAAGAGCTGCAAAAAGCGCCTACCCTTCG
GTCGCTGCGCTCCCTACGCCCCGCCGCTTCGCGTCGGCCTATCGCGGCCGCTGGCCGCTCAAAAATGGCT
GGCCTACGGCCAGGCAATCTACCAGGGCGCGGACAAGCCGCGCCGTCGCCACTCGACCGCCGGCGCCCAC
ATCAAGGCACCCTGCCTCGCGCGTTTCGGTGATGACGGTGAAAACCTCTGACACATGCAGCTCCCGGAGA
CGGTCACAGCTTGTCTGTAAGCGGATGCCGGGAGCAGACAAGCCCGTCAGGGCGCGTCAGCGGGTGTTGG
CGGGTGTCGGGGCGCAGCCATGACCCAGTCACGTAGCGATAGCGGAGTGTATACTGGCTTAACTATGCGG
CATCAGAGCAGATTGTACTGAGAGTGCACCATATGCGGTGTGAAATACCGCACAGATGCGTAAGGAGAAA
ATACCGCATCAGGCGCTCTTCCGCTTCCTCGCTCACTGACTCGCTGCGCTCGGTCGTTCGGCTGCGGCGA
GCGGTATCAGCTCACTCAAAGGCGGTAATACGGTTATCCACAGAATCAGGGGATAACGCAGGAAAGAACA
TGTGAGCAAAAGGCCAGCAAAAGGCCAGGAACCGTAAAAAGGCCGCGTTGCTGGCGTTTTTCCATAGGCT
CCGCCCCCCTGACGAGCATCACAAAAATCGACGCTCAAGTCAGAGGTGGCGAAACCCGACAGGACTATAA
AGATACCAGGCGTTTCCCCCTGGAAGCTCCCTCGTGCGCTCTCCTGTTCCGACCCTGCCGCTTACCGGAT
ACCTGTCCGCCTTTCTCCCTTCGGGAAGCGTGGCGCTTTCTCATAGCTCACGCTGTAGGTATCTCAGTTC
GGTGTAGGTCGTTCGCTCCAAGCTGGGCTGTGTGCACGAACCCCCCGTTCAGCCCGACCGCTGCGCCTTA
TCCGGTAACTATCGTCTTGAGTCCAACCCGGTAAGACACGACTTATCGCCACTGGCAGCAGCCACTGGTA
ACAGGATTAGCAGAGCGAGGTATGTAGGCGGTGCTACAGAGTTCTTGAAGTGGTGGCCTAACTACGGCTA
CACTAGAAGGACAGTATTTGGTATCTGCGCTCTGCTGAAGCCAGTTACCTTCGGAAAAAGAGTTGGTAGC
TCTTGATCCGGCAAACAAACCACCGCTGGTAGCGGTGGTTTTTTTGTTTGCAAGCAGCAGATTACGCGCA
GAAAAAAAGGATCTCAAGAAGATCCTTTGATCTTTTCTACGGGGTCTGACGCTCAGTGGAACGAAAACTC
ACGTTAAGGGATTTTGGTCATGCATGATATATCTCCCAATTTGTGTAGGGCTTATTATGCACGCTTAAAA
ATAATAAAAGCAGACTTGACCTGATAGTTTGGCTGTGAGCAATTATGTGCTTAGTGCATCTAACGCTTGA
GTTAAGCCGCGCCGCGAAGCGGCGTCGGCTTGAACGAATTTCTAGCTAGACATTATTTGCCGACTACCTT
GGTGATCTCGCCTTTCACGTAGTGGACAAATTCTTCCAACTGATCTGCGCGCGAGGCCAAGCGATCTTCT
TCTTGTCCAAGATAAGCCTGTCTAGCTTCAAGTATGACGGGCTGATACTGGGCCGGCAGGCGCTCCATTG
CCCAGTCGGCAGCGACATCCTTCGGCGCGATTTTGCCGGTTACTGCGCTGTACCAAATGCGGGACAACGT
AAGCACTACATTTCGCTCATCGCCAGCCCAGTCGGGCGGCGAGTTCCATAGCGTTAAGGTTTCATTTAGC
GCCTCAAATAGATCCTGTTCAGGAACCGGATCAAAGAGTTCCTCCGCCGCTGGACCTACCAAGGCAACGC
TATGTTCTCTTGCTTTTGTCAGCAAGATAGCCAGATCAATGTCGATCGTGGCTGGCTCGAAGATACCTGC
AAGAATGTCATTGCGCTGCCATTCTCCAAATTGCAGTTCGCGCTTAGCTGGATAACGCCACGGAATGATG
TCGTCGTGCACAACAATGGTGACTTCTACAGCGCGGAGAATCTCGCTCTCTCCAGGGGAAGCCGAAGTTT
CCAAAAGGTCGTTGATCAAAGCTCGCCGCGTTGTTTCATCAAGCCTTACGGTCACCGTAACCAGCAAATC
AATATCACTGTGTGGCTTCAGGCCGCCATCCACTGCGGAGCCGTACAAATGTACGGCCAGCAACGTCGGT
TCGAGATGGCGCTCGATGACGCCAACTACCTCTGATAGTTGAGTCGATACTTCGGCGATCACCGCTTCCC
CCATGATGTTTAACTTTGTTTTAGGGCGACTGCCCTGCTGCGTAACATCGTTGCTGCTCCATAACATCAA
ACATCGACCCACGGCGTAACGCGCTTGCTGCTTGGATGCCCGAGGCATAGACTGTACCCCAAAAAAACAG
TCATAACAAGCCATGAAAACCGCCACTGCGCCGTTACCACCGCTGCGTTCGGTCAAGGTTCTGGACCAGT
TGCGTGAGCGCATACGCTACTTGCATTACAGCTTACGAACCGAACAGGCTTATGTCCACTGGGTTCGTGC
CCGAATTGATCACAGGCAGCAACGCTCTGTCATCGTTACAATCAACATGCTACCCTCCGCGAGATCATCC
GTGTTTCAAACCCGGCAGCTTAGTTGCCGTTCTTCCGAATAGCATCGGTAACATGAGCAAAGTCTGCCGC
CTTACAACGGCTCTCCCGCTGACGCCGTCCCGGACTGATGGGCTGCCTGTATCGAGTGGTGATTTTGTGC
CGAGCTGCCGGTCGGGGAGCTGTTGGCTGGCTGGTGGCAGGATATATTGTGGTGTAAACAAATTGACGCT
TAGACAACTTAATAACACATTGCGGACGTTTTTAATGTACTGAATTAACGCCGAATTGAATTATCAGCTT
GCATGCCGGTCGATCTAGTAACATAGATGACACCGCGCGCGATAATTTATCCTAGTTTGCGCGCTATATT
TTGTTTTCTATCGCGTATTAAATGTATAATTGCGGGACTCTAATCATAAAAACCCATCTCATAAATAACG
TCATGCATTACATGTTAATTATTACATGCTTAACGTAATTCAACAGAAATTATATGATAATCATCGCAAG
ACCGGCAACAGGATTCAATCTTAAGAAACTTTATTGCCAAATGTTTGAACGATCTGCTTGACTCTAGGGG
TCATCAGATTTCGGTGACGGGCAGGACCGGACGGGGCGGCACCGGCAGGCTGAAGTCCAGCTGCCAGAAA
CCCACGTCATGCCAGTTCCCGTGCTTGAAGCCGGCCGCCCGCAGCATGCCGCGGGGGGCATATCCGAGCG
CCTCGTGCATGCGCACGCTCGGGTCGTTGGGCAGCCCGATGACAGCGACCACGCTCTTGAAGCCCTGTGC
CTCCAGGGACTTCAGAAGGTGGGTGTAGAGCGTGGAGCCCAGTCCCGTCCGCTGGTGGCGGGGGGAGACG
TACACGGTCGACTCGGCCGTCCAGTCGTAGGCGTTGCGTGCCTTCCAGGGACCCGCGTAGGCGATGCCGG
CGACCTCGCCGTCCACCTCGGCGACGAGCCAGGGATAGCGCTCCCGCAGACGGACGAGGTCGTCCGTCCA
CTCCTGCGGTTCCTGCGGCTCGGTACGGAAGTTGACCGTGCTTGTCTCGATGTAGTGGTTGACGATGGTG
CAGACCGCCGGCATGTCCGCCTCGGTGGCACGGCGGATGTCGGCCGGGCGTCGTTCTGGGCTCATGGTAG
ATCCCCTCGATCGAGTTGAGAGTGAATATGAGACTCTAATTGGATACCGAGGGGAATTTATGGAACGTCA
GTGGAGCATTTTTGACAAGAAATATTTGCTAGCTGATAGTGACCTTAGGCGACTTTTGAACGCGCAATAA
TGGTTTCTGACGTATGTGCTTAGCTCATTAAACTCCAGAAACCCGCGGCTCAGTGGCTCCTTCAACGTTG
CGGTTCTGTCAGTTCCAAACGTAAAACGGCTTGTCCCGCGTCATCGGCGGGGGTCATAACGTGACTCCCT
TAATTCTCCGCTCATGATCGATAATT
Features (pLannotate 1.2.2; 25 found; start..end, strand, type, name):
      5..25      -  protein_bind   attB4: mutant version of attB; core recombination site for the Gateway® BP reaction BP Clonase™
     59..430     +  CDS            HST (fragment): HSTC_ARATH - Also known as HPT2, VTE2-2. Experimental evidence at protein level: Swiss-Prot protein existence level 1. Involved in the synthesis of plastoquinone-9. Can use both homogentisic acid and 2,5-dihydroxyphenylacetic acid gamma-lactone as prenyl acceptors, and solanesyl diphosphate > farnesyl diphosphate > geranylgeranyl diphosphate >> phytyl diphosphate as prenyl donors. Do not catalyze the decardoxylation of homogentisate uncoupled from prenylation. From Arabidopsis thaliana (Mouse-ear cress).
    582..665     +  CDS            HST (fragment): HSTC_ARATH - Also known as HPT2, VTE2-2. Experimental evidence at protein level: Swiss-Prot protein existence level 1. Involved in the synthesis of plastoquinone-9. Can use both homogentisic acid and 2,5-dihydroxyphenylacetic acid gamma-lactone as prenyl acceptors, and solanesyl diphosphate > farnesyl diphosphate > geranylgeranyl diphosphate >> phytyl diphosphate as prenyl donors. Do not catalyze the decardoxylation of homogentisate uncoupled from prenylation. From Arabidopsis thaliana (Mouse-ear cress).
    931..1005    +  CDS            HST (fragment): HSTC_ARATH - Also known as HPT2, VTE2-2. Experimental evidence at protein level: Swiss-Prot protein existence level 1. Involved in the synthesis of plastoquinone-9. Can use both homogentisic acid and 2,5-dihydroxyphenylacetic acid gamma-lactone as prenyl acceptors, and solanesyl diphosphate > farnesyl diphosphate > geranylgeranyl diphosphate >> phytyl diphosphate as prenyl donors. Do not catalyze the decardoxylation of homogentisate uncoupled from prenylation. From Arabidopsis thaliana (Mouse-ear cress).
   1695..1856    +  CDS            RECA (fragment): RECAC_ARATH - Experimental evidence at transcript level: Swiss-Prot protein existence level 2. Involved in recombination ability and DNA strand transfer activity. From Arabidopsis thaliana (Mouse-ear cress).
   1857..1922    +  CDS            3xFLAG: three tandem FLAG® epitope tags, followed by an enterokinase cleavage site
   1929..2435    +  CDS            avrXa10 (fragment): AVX10_XANOO - Experimental evidence at protein level: Swiss-Prot protein existence level 1. Avirulence protein. Induces the hypersensitive response (HR)in rice plants carrying the resistance gene Xa10. Activity depends on the presence of the core repeat domains; replacement with repeat domains from other proteins (AvrBs3 of X.euvesicatoria (AC P14727) or AvrXa7 of this organism) does not elicit the HR. Probably acts as a transcription factor in its host plant (rice) to induce plant resistance or disease. From Xanthomonas oryzae pv. oryzae.
   4230..4349    +  CDS            avrBs3 (fragment): AVRB3_XANEU - Experimental evidence at protein level: Swiss-Prot protein existence level 1. Avirulence protein. Acts as a transcription factor in C.annuum plants. In susceptible plants lacking the Bs3 resistance gene induces expression of a number of genes, including genes homologous to a family of auxin-induced genes, alpha-expansin genes, pectate lyase, anthocyanidin glucoside rhamnosyl transferase and at least one transcription factor, UPA20. Their expression leads to plant hypertrophy in mesophyll cells, probably mainly mediated by UPA20 (PubMed:17962565). In resistant plants induces the h
   4362..4688    +  CDS            dddA (fragment): DDDA_BURC1 - Experimental evidence at protein level: Swiss-Prot protein existence level 1. Toxic component of a toxin-immunity protein module, which functions as a cellular contact-dependent growth inhibition (CDI) system. CDI modules allow bacteria to communicate with and inhibit the growth of closely related neighboring bacteria in a contact-dependent fashion. Bacteria that have this module inhibit or kill bacteria without it, giving them a growth advantage. Probably specifically inhibited by cognate immunity protein DddI (Probable). The C-terminal 163 residue fragment has double-stranded DN
   4776..4935    +  polyA_signal   CaMV poly(A) signal (fragment): cauliflower mosaic virus polyadenylation signal
   5023..5047    +  misc_feature   RB T-DNA repeat: right border repeat from nopaline C58 T-DNA
   5417..5818    +  CDS            Y4CG_SINFN (fragment): Protein inferred from homology: Swiss-Prot protein existence level 3. From Sinorhizobium fredii (strain NBRC 101917 / NGR234).
   6378..7007    +  CDS            pVS1 StaA: stability protein from the Pseudomonas plasmid pVS1 (Heeb et al., 2000)
   7436..8509    +  CDS            pVS1 RepA: replication protein from the Pseudomonas plasmid pVS1 (Heeb et al., 2000)
   8575..8769    +  rep_origin     pVS1 oriV: origin of replication for the Pseudomonas plasmid pVS1 (Heeb et al., 2000)
   8972..9011    +  CDS            rop (fragment): Rop protein, which maintains plasmids at low copy number; rop
   9113..9253    +  misc_feature   bom: basis of mobility region from pBR322
   9439..10027   -  rep_origin     ori: high-copy-number ColE1/pMB1/pBR322/pUC origin of replication
  10273..11060   -  CDS            SmR (fragment): aminoglycoside adenylyltransferase (Murphy, 1985); aadA; confers resistance to spectinomycin and streptomycin
  11071..11127   -  CDS            GmR (fragment): gentamycin acetyltransferase; aacC1; confers resistance to gentamycin
  11303..11326   -  promoter       Pc promoter (fragment): intI1 (promoter lies within the coding sequence); class 1 integron promoter
  11585..11609   +  misc_feature   LB T-DNA repeat: left border repeat from nopaline C58 T-DNA
  11702..11954   -  terminator     NOS terminator: nopaline synthase terminator and poly(A) signal
  11977..12525   -  CDS            bar: PAT_STRHY - Experimental evidence at protein level: Swiss-Prot protein existence level 1. Inactivates phosphinothricin (PPT) by transfer of an acetyl group from acetyl CoA. Can also acetylate demethylphosphinothricin but not PTT or glutamate. This enzyme is an effector of phosphinothricin tripeptide (PTT or bialaphos) resistance. From Streptomyces hygroscopicus. Introduced by genetic manipulation and expressed in glufosinate-tolerant maize by Dekalb Genetics.
  12567..12746   -  promoter       NOS promoter: nopaline synthase promoter
