[The description below was written by a language model from this plasmid's Addgene catalogue record and pLannotate feature annotations shown in this document.]
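Description:
AatII-pRPS5A-PTP-3Xflag-rbc L 294 Right_G1397 N is a 12.8 kb Agrobacterium binary vector built on the pBAtC backbone for expressing one half of a TALE-guided, DddA-derived base editor in plants. It comes from a study on targeted A-to-G base editing of chloroplast DNA. It replicates in E. coli through a ColE1/pBR322-type origin (with the bom region and a rop remnant) and in Agrobacterium through the pVS1 oriV, RepA and StaA functions. Bacterial selection is by spectinomycin via aadA. Between the nopaline-type left and right T-DNA borders sits a NOS promoter–bar–NOS terminator cassette that gives Basta (phosphinothricin) resistance for selecting transformed plants.

The payload is a single fusion open reading frame. The name indicates that it is driven by the RPS5A promoter. That promoter is not annotated as such, but the upstream region contains Arabidopsis genomic matches annotated as HST fragments, which may simply reflect neighbouring genomic sequence. The coding region begins with a fragment of Arabidopsis chloroplast RecA, consistent with the plastid transit peptide ("PTP") in the name, which would direct the protein into chloroplasts. This is followed by a 3xFLAG epitope for detection, then TALE N-terminal and C-terminal regions (annotated as avrXa10 and avrBs3 fragments) flanking an unannotated stretch that presumably holds the custom repeat array. A DddA toxin fragment and the CaMV poly(A) signal complete the cassette. The "G1397 N" label points to the N-terminal half of DddAtox split at G1397, and "rbc L 294 Right" to the right-hand TALE arm targeting a site in the chloroplast rbcL gene. This arm would be expected to work with a matching left arm carrying the complementary split half. No adenine deaminase is annotated in this construct, and the record does not say which partner supplies it.
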