Addgene plasmid #189651: AatII-pRPS5A-PTP-3Xflag-rbc L 294 Right_G1397 N
Purpose: rbc L 294 Right_G1397 N
Depositing lab: Jin-Soo Kim. Depositing organization: Institute for Basic Science. Publication: Targeted A-to-G base editing of chloroplast DNA in plants. Mok YG, Hong S, Bae SJ, Cho SI, Kim JS. Nat Plants. 2022 Dec 1. doi: 10.1038/s41477-022-01279-8. PubMed 36456803.
Backbone
  Vector backbone: pBAtC
  Vector type: Plant Expression, TALEN
  Selectable markers: Basta
Growth in bacteria
  Bacterial resistance: Spectinomycin, 50 μg/mL
  Growth temperature: 37°C
  Growth strain: DH5alpha
  Copy number: Unknown
Gene/Insert
  Gene/Insert name: TALE and DddAtox
  Species: A. thaliana (mustard weed)
Terms and licenses: Academic/Nonprofit Terms; Industry Terms: Not Available to Industry
How to cite: AatII-pRPS5A-PTP-3Xflag-rbc L 294 Right_G1397 N was a gift from Jin-Soo Kim (Addgene plasmid # 189651 ; http://n2t.net/addgene:189651 ; RRID:Addgene_189651)
